Addgene plasmid #202870: Salsa-BC29-P1C5
Purpose: Expression of barcoded reporter plasmid for PRESTO-Salsa; EGFP/BC29
Depositing lab: Noah Palm. Depositing organization: Yale University. Publication: Highly multiplexed bioactivity screening reveals human and microbiota metabolome-GPCRome interactions. Chen H, Rosen CE, Gonzalez-Hernandez JA, Song D, Potempa J, Ring AM, Palm NW. Cell. 2023 Jul 6;186(14):3095-3110.e19. doi: 10.1016/j.cell.2023.05.024. Epub 2023 Jun 14. PubMed 37321219.
Backbone
  Vector backbone: pCER206
  Vector type: Mammalian Expression
Growth in bacteria
  Bacterial resistance: Ampicillin, 100 μg/mL
  Growth temperature: 37°C
  Growth strain: DH5alpha
  Copy number: High Copy
Gene/Insert
  Gene/Insert name: EGFP/BC29
  Species: Synthetic
  Insert size (bp): 730
  Promoter: Tet Response Element (TRE)
  Cloning method: Restriction Enzyme; 5′ cloning site BsrGI (not destroyed); 3′ cloning site HindIII (not destroyed)
  Sequencing primers: 5′ Custom primer (GAAGCGCGATCACATGG)
Terms and licenses: Academic/Nonprofit Terms; Industry Terms: Not Available to Industry
How to cite: Salsa-BC29-P1C5 was a gift from Noah Palm (Addgene plasmid # 202870 ; http://n2t.net/addgene:202870 ; RRID:Addgene_202870)
