[The description below was written by a language model from this plasmid's Addgene catalogue record and pLannotate feature annotations shown in this document.]
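Description:
Salsa-BC29-P1C5 is a mammalian expression plasmid built on the pCER206 backbone and serves as one member of a set of barcoded reporter plasmids for PRESTO-Salsa, a highly multiplexed screen of GPCR activity. It is propagated in E. coli as a high-copy plasmid through a ColE1/pUC-type origin and is selected with ampicillin via the β-lactamase gene and its native promoter. The annotated sequence is about 5.1 kb. No mammalian selection marker is evident in the feature table; the short lacI, SV40 large T antigen and aminoglycoside phosphotransferase matches are fragments that look like backbone remnants rather than functional genes.

The payload is a synthetic insert of roughly 730 bp described as EGFP/BC29, meaning mammalian codon-optimized EGFP paired with barcode number 29. The barcode is not annotated as a separate feature, but the BsrGI and HindIII cloning sites suggest it sits at or just after the 3′ end of the EGFP coding sequence, upstream of the SV40 polyadenylation signal. Expression is driven by a tetracycline response element. The feature table shows a central tetO array flanked by a TRE3G-type minimal promoter fragment facing EGFP and a minimal CMV promoter facing the opposite way, toward an MCS fragment, a rabbit β-globin intron and a β-globin poly(A) signal. This resembles a bidirectional Tet-responsive arrangement, although no coding sequence of note is annotated on the second arm. A TRE promoter is activated by a Tet transactivator, so the barcoded EGFP transcript would report such activity. The barcode presumably lets reporters be distinguished when pooled, though the record does not detail the readout or what "P1C5" denotes.
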