Features (pLannotate 1.2.2; 17 found; start..end, strand, type, name):
      2..55      +  CDS            lacI (fragment): lac repressor; lacI; The lac repressor binds to the lac operator to inhibit transcription in E. coli. This inhibition can be relieved by adding lactose or isopropyl-β-D-thiogalactopyranoside (IPTG).
    388..443     -  polyA_signal   β-globin poly(A) signal: rabbit β-globin polyadenylation signal (Gil and Proudfoot, 1987)
    518..640     -  CDS            HBB: HBB_COLGU - Experimental evidence at transcript level: Swiss-Prot protein existence level 2. Involved in oxygen transport from the lung to the various peripheral tissues. From Colobus guereza (Mantled guereza) (Eastern black-and-white colobus monkey).
    644..1216    -  intron         β-globin intron: intron from rabbit β-globin gene
   1312..1343    -  misc_feature   MCS (fragment): pUC18/19 multiple cloning site
   1437..1475    -  promoter       minimal CMV promoter: human cytomegalovirus (CMV) immediate early promoter
   1493..1708    -  protein_bind   tetracycline response element (fragment): contains seven copies of the tetracycline operator tetO tetracycline repressor TetR
   1708..1753    +  promoter       TRE3GV promoter (fragment): 3rd-generation Tet-responsive promoter that can be activated by binding of Tet-On® 3G, optimized for retroviral and lentiviral vectors
   1829..1856    +  misc_feature   MCS (fragment): pBluescript multiple cloning site
   1861..2580    +  CDS            EGFP: the original enhanced GFP (Yang et al., 1996) mammalian codon-optimized
   2591..2613    +  misc_feature   MCS (fragment): pBluescript multiple cloning site
   2627..2761    -  polyA_signal   SV40 poly(A) signal: SV40 polyadenylation signal
   2784..2867    -  CDS            large T antigen (fragment): large T antigen from SV40 (simian virus 40)
   2861..3091    -  CDS            str (fragment): STR_KLEPN - Protein inferred from homology: Swiss-Prot protein existence level 3. The aminoglycoside phosphotransferases achieve inactivation of their antibiotic substrates by phosphorylation. From Klebsiella pneumoniae.
   3210..3314    +  promoter       AmpR promoter: bla
   3315..4175    +  CDS            AmpR: β-lactamase; bla; confers resistance to ampicillin, carbenicillin, and related antibiotics
   4346..4934    +  rep_origin     ori: high-copy-number ColE1/pMB1/pBR322/pUC origin of replication
>Addgene plasmid #202870 | Salsa-BC29-P1C5 | addgene full sequence | sequence record 413412 | Addgene NGS Result
AGCGCCCAATACGCAAACCGCCTCTCCCCGCGCGTTGGCCGATTCATTAATGCAGTCGAGGGATCTCCAT
AAGAGAAGAGGGACAGCTATGACTGGGAGTAGTCAGGAGAGGAGGAAAAATCTGGCTAGTAAAACATGTA
AGGAAAATTTTAGGGATGTTAAAGAAAAAAATAACACAAAACAAAATATAAAAAAAATCTAACCTCAAGT
CAAGGCTTTTCTATGGAATAAGGAATGGACAGCAGGGGGCTGTTTCATATACTGATGACCTCTTTATAGC
CAACCTTTGTTCATGGCAGCCAGCATATGGGCATATGTTGCCAAACTCTAAACCAAATACTCATTCTGAT
GTTTTAAATGATTTGCCCTCCCATATGTCCTTCCGAGTGAGAGACACAAAAAATTCCAACACACTATTGC
AATGAAAATAAATTTCCTTTATTAGCCAGAAGTCAGATGCTCAAGGGGCTTCATGATGTCCCCATAATTT
TTGGCAGAGGGAAAAAGATCGATCTCAGTGGTATTTGTGAGCCAGGGCATTGGCCACACCAGCCACCACC
TTCTGATAGGCAGCCTGCACCTGAGGAGTGAATTCTTTGCCAAAATGATGAGACAGCACAACAACCAGCA
CGTTGCCCAGGAGCTGTAGGAAAGAGAAGAAGGCATGAACATGGTTAGCAGAGGGGCCCGGTTTGGACTC
AGAGTATTTTATCCTCATCTCAAACAGTGTATATCATTGTAACCATAAAGAGAAAGGCAGGATGATGACC
AGGGTGTAGTTGTTTCTACCAATAAGAATATTTCCACGCCAGCCAGAATTTATATGCAGAAATATTCTAC
CTTATCATTTAATTATAACAATTGTTCTCTAAAACTGTGCTGAAGTACAATATAATATACCCTGATTGCC
TTGAAAAAAAAGTGATTAGAGAAAGTACTTACAATCTGACAAATAAACAAAAGTGAATTTAAAAATTCGT
TACAAATGCAAGCTAAAGTTTAACGAAAAAGTTACAGAAAATGAAAAGAAAATAAGAGGAGACAATGGTT
GTCAACAGAGTAGAAAGTGAAAGAAACAAAATTATCATGAGGGTCCATGGTGATACAAGGGACATCTTCC
CATTCTAAACAACACCCTGAAAACTTTGCCCCCTCCATATAACATGAATTTTACAATAGCGAAAAAGAAA
GAACAATCAAGGGTCCCCAAACTCACCCTGAAGTTCTCAGCTCTAGAGATATCGTCGAGGCCGCGCTAGC
GTTTAAACTGTCGACCTTAATTAAGAGATCTGCTCGAGGCGCGTCAGCTGACTAGAGGATCCCCGGGTAC
CGAGCTCGAATTCGGGGCCGCGGAGGCTGGATCGGTCCCGGTGTCTTCTATGGAGGTCAAAACAGCGTGG
ATGGCGTCTCCAGGCGATCTGACGGTTCACTAAACGAGCTCTGCTTATATAGGCCTCCCACCGTACACGC
CTACCTCGACCCGGGTACCGAGCTCGACTTTCACTTTTCTCTATCACTGATAGGGAGTGGTAAACTCGAC
TTTCACTTTTCTCTATCACTGATAGGGAGTGGTAAACTCGACTTTCACTTTTCTCTATCACTGATAGGGA
GTGGTAAACTCGACTTTCACTTTTCTCTATCACTGATAGGGAGTGGTAAACTCGACTTTCACTTTTCTCT
ATCACTGATAGGGAGTGGTAAACTCGACCTATATAAGCAGAGCTCGTTTAGTGAACCGTCAGATCGCCTG
GAGACGCCATCCACGCTGTTTTGACCTCCATAGAAGACACCGGGACCGATCCAGCCTCCGCGGCCCCGAA
TTCCTGCAGCGGCCGCTCTAGAACTAGTGGATCCCCGCGGATGGTGAGCAAGGGCGAGGAGCTGTTCACC
GGGGTGGTGCCCATCCTGGTCGAGCTGGACGGCGACGTAAACGGCCACAAGTTCAGCGTGTCCGGCGAGG
GCGAGGGCGATGCCACCTACGGCAAGCTGACCCTGAAGTTCATCTGCACCACCGGCAAGCTGCCCGTGCC
CTGGCCCACCCTCGTGACCACCCTGACCTACGGCGTGCAGTGCTTCAGCCGCTACCCCGACCACATGAAG
CAGCACGACTTCTTCAAGTCCGCCATGCCCGAAGGCTACGTCCAGGAGCGCACCATCTTCTTCAAGGACG
ACGGCAACTACAAGACCCGCGCCGAGGTGAAGTTCGAGGGCGACACCCTGGTGAACCGCATCGAGCTGAA
GGGCATCGACTTCAAGGAGGACGGCAACATCCTGGGGCACAAGCTGGAGTACAACTACAACAGCCACAAC
GTCTATATCATGGCCGACAAGCAGAAGAACGGCATCAAGGTGAACTTCAAGATCCGCCACAACATCGAGG
ACGGCAGCGTGCAGCTCGCCGACCACTACCAGCAGAACACCCCCATCGGCGACGGCCCCGTGCTGCTGCC
CGACAACCACTACCTGAGCACCCAGTCCGCCCTGAGCAAAGACCCCAACGAGAAGCGCGATCACATGGTC
CTGCTGGAGTTCGTGACCGCCGCCGGGATCACTCTCGGCATGGACGAGCTGTACAAGTAAGTTGTCCACA
GAATTCGATATCAAGCTTGTCGACCTAGTTCTAGAGGATCCAGACATGATAAGATACATTGATGAGTTTG
GACAAACCACAACTAGAATGCAGTGAAAAAAATGCTTTATTTGTGAAATTTGTGATGCTATTGCTTTATT
TGTAACCATTATAAGCTGCAATAAACAAGTTAACAACAACAATTGCATTCATTTTATGTTTCAGGTTCAG
GGGGAGGTGTGGGAGGTTTTTTAAAGCAAGTAAAACCTCTACAAATGTGGTATGGCTGATTATGATCCTG
CAAGCCTCGTCGTCCTGGCCGGACCACGCTATCTGTGCAAGGTCCCCGGCCCCGGACGCGCGCTCCATGA
GCAGAGCGCCCGCCGCCGAGGCGAAGACTCGGGCGGCGCCCTGCCCGTCCCACCAGGTCAACAGGCGGTA
ACCGGCCTCTTCATCGGGAATGCGCGCGACCTTCAGCATCGCCGGCATGTCCCCCTGGCGGACGGGAAGT
ATCCAGCTCGACCAAGCTGGCCGCGTCGAGTGAAGACGAAAGGGCCTCGTGATACGCCTATTTTTATAGG
TTAATGTCATGATAATAATGGTTTCTTAGACGTCAGGTGGCACTTTTCGGGGAAATGTGCGCGGAACCCC
TATTTGTTTATTTTTCTAAATACATTCAAATATGTATCCGCTCATGAGACAATAACCCTGATAAATGCTT
CAATAATATTGAAAAAGGAAGAGTATGAGTATTCAACATTTCCGTGTCGCCCTTATTCCCTTTTTTGCGG
CATTTTGCCTTCCTGTTTTTGCTCACCCAGAAACGCTGGTGAAAGTAAAAGATGCTGAAGATCAGTTGGG
TGCACGAGTGGGTTACATCGAACTGGATCTCAACAGCGGTAAGATCCTTGAGAGTTTTCGCCCCGAAGAA
CGTTTTCCAATGATGAGCACTTTTAAAGTTCTGCTATGTGGCGCGGTATTATCCCGTGTTGACGCCGGGC
AAGAGCAACTCGGTCGCCGCATACACTATTCTCAGAATGACTTGGTTGAGTACTCACCAGTCACAGAAAA
GCATCTTACGGATGGCATGACAGTAAGAGAATTATGCAGTGCTGCCATAACCATGAGTGATAACACTGCG
GCCAACTTACTTCTGACAACGATCGGAGGACCGAAGGAGCTAACCGCTTTTTTGCACAACATGGGGGATC
ATGTAACTCGCCTTGATCGTTGGGAACCGGAGCTGAATGAAGCCATACCAAACGACGAGCGTGACACCAC
GATGCCTGTAGCAATGGCAACAACGTTGCGCAAACTATTAACTGGCGAACTACTTACTCTAGCTTCCCGG
CAACAATTAATAGACTGGATGGAGGCGGATAAAGTTGCAGGACCACTTCTGCGCTCGGCCCTTCCGGCTG
GCTGGTTTATTGCTGATAAATCTGGAGCCGGTGAGCGTGGGTCTCGCGGTATCATTGCAGCACTGGGGCC
AGATGGTAAGCCCTCCCGTATCGTAGTTATCTACACGACGGGGAGTCAGGCAACTATGGATGAACGAAAT
AGACAGATCGCTGAGATAGGTGCCTCACTGATTAAGCATTGGTAACTGTCAGACCAAGTTTACTCATATA
TACTTTAGATTGATTTAAAACTTCATTTTTAATTTAAAAGGATCTAGGTGAAGATCCTTTTTGATAATCT
CATGACCAAAATCCCTTAACGTGAGTTTTCGTTCCACTGAGCGTCAGACCCCGTAGAAAAGATCAAAGGA
TCTTCTTGAGATCCTTTTTTTCTGCGCGTAATCTGCTGCTTGCAAACAAAAAAACCACCGCTACCAGCGG
TGGTTTGTTTGCCGGATCAAGAGCTACCAACTCTTTTTCCGAAGGTAACTGGCTTCAGCAGAGCGCAGAT
ACCAAATACTGTTCTTCTAGTGTAGCCGTAGTTAGGCCACCACTTCAAGAACTCTGTAGCACCGCCTACA
TACCTCGCTCTGCTAATCCTGTTACCAGTGGCTGCTGCCAGTGGCGATAAGTCGTGTCTTACCGGGTTGG
ACTCAAGACGATAGTTACCGGATAAGGCGCAGCGGTCGGGCTGAACGGGGGGTTCGTGCACACAGCCCAG
CTTGGAGCGAACGACCTACACCGAACTGAGATACCTACAGCGTGAGCTATGAGAAAGCGCCACGCTTCCC
GAAGGGAGAAAGGCGGACAGGTATCCGGTAAGCGGCAGGGTCGGAACAGGAGAGCGCACGAGGGAGCTTC
CAGGGGGAAACGCCTGGTATCTTTATAGTCCTGTCGGGTTTCGCCACCTCTGACTTGAGCGTCGATTTTT
GTGATGCTCGTCAGGGGGGCGGAGCCTATGGAAAAACGCCAGCAACGCGGCCTTTTTACGGTTCCTGGCC
TTTTGCTGGCCTTTTGCTCACATGTTCTTTCCTGCGTTATCCCCTGATTCTGTGGATAACCGTATTACCG
CCTTTGAGTGAGCTGATACCGCTCGCCGCAGCCGAACGACCGAGCGCAGCGAGTCAGTGAGCGAGGAAGC
GGAAG
