>Addgene plasmid #202870 | Salsa-BC29-P1C5 | depositor partial sequence | sequence record 393743 | BC29
GTTGTCCACA
